>Addgene plasmid #184126 | NTERY08 | addgene full sequence | sequence record 362495 | Addgene NGS Result
AAGGAGGAACTATATCCGGATTGGCGAATGGG
[124 nt withheld, positions 33-156]
C
[91 nt withheld, positions 158-248]
A
[49 nt withheld, positions 250-298]
CCTTTGACGTTGGAGTCCACGTTCTTT
[37 nt withheld, positions 326-362]
ACCCTATCTCGGTCTATTCTTTTGATTTATAAGGGATTTTGCCGATTTCGGCCTATTGGTTAAAAAATGA
GCTGATTTAACAAAAATTTAACGCGAATTTTAACAAAATATTAACGCTTACAATTTAGGTGGCACTTTTC
GGGGAAATGTGCGCGGAACCCCTATTTGTTTATTTTTCTAAATACATTCAAATATGTATCCGCTCATGAA
TTAATTCTTAGAAAAACTCATCGAGCATCAAATGAAACTGCAATTTATTCATATCAGGATTATCAATACC
ATATTTTTGAAAAAGCCGTTTCTGTAATGAAGGAGAAAACTCACCGAGGCAGTTCCATAGGATGGCAAGA
TCCTGGTATCGGTCTGCGATTCCGACTCGTCCAACATCAATACAACCTATTAATTTCCCCTCGTCAAAAA
TAAGGTTATCAAGTGAGAAATCACCATGAGTGACGACTGAATCCGGTGAGAATGGCAAAAGTTTATGCAT
TTCTTTCCAGACTTGTTCAACAGGCCAGCCATTACGCTCGTCATCAAAATCACTCGCATCAACCAAACCG
TTATTCATTCGTGATTGCGCCTGAGCGAGACGAAATACGCGATCGCTGTTAAAAGGACAATTACAAACAG
GAATCGAATGCAACCGGCGCAGGAACACTGCCAGCGCATCAACAATATTTTCACCTGAATCAGGATATTC
TTCTAATACCTGGAATGCTGTTTTCCCGGGGATCGCAGTGGTGAGTAACCATGCATCATCAGGAGTACGG
ATAAAATGCTTGATGGTCGGAAGAGGCATAAATTCCGTCAGCCAGTTTAGTCTGACCATCTCATCTGTAA
CATCATTGGCAACGCTACCTTTGCCATGTTTCAGAAACAACTCTGGCGCATCGGGCTTCCCATACAATCG
ATAGATTGTCGCACCTGATTGCCCGACATTATCGCGAGCCCATTTATACCCATATAAATCAGCATCCATG
TTGGAATTTAATCGCGGCCTAGAGCAAGACGTTTCCCGTTGAATATGGCTCATAACACCCCTTGTATTAC
TGTTTATGTAAGCAGACAGTTTTATTGTTCATGACCAAAATCCCTTAACGTGAGTTTTCGTTCCACTGAG
CGTCAGACCCCGTAGAAAAGATCAAAGGATCTTCTTGAGATCCTTTTTTTCTGCGCGTAATCTGCTGCTT
GCAAACAAAAAAACCACCGCTACCAGCGGTGGTTTGTTTGCCGGATCAAGAGCTACCAACTCTTTTTCCG
AAGGTAACTGGCTTCAGCAGAGCGCAGATACCAAATACTGTCCTTCTAGTGTAGCCGTAGTTAGGCCACC
ACTTCAAGAACTCTGTAGCACCGCCTACATACCTCGCTCTGCTAATCCTGTTACCAGTGGCTGCTGCCAG
TGGCGATAAGTCGTGTCTTACCGGGTTGGACTCAAGACGATAGTTACCGGATAAGGCGCAGCGGTCGGGC
TGAACGGGGGGTTCGTGCACACAGCCCAGCTTGGAGCGAACGACCTACACCGAACTGAGATACCTACAGC
GTGAGCTATGAGAAAGCGCCACGCTTCCCGAAGGGAGAAAGGCGGACAGGTATCCGGTAAGCGGCAGGGT
CGGAACAGGAGAGCGCACGAGGGAGCTTCCAGGGGGAAACGCCTGGTATCTTTATAGTCCTGTCGGGTTT
CGCCACCTCTGACTTGAGCGTCGATTTTTGTGATGCTCGTCAGGGGGGCGGAGCCTATGGAAAAACGCCA
GCAACGCGGCCTTTTTACGGTTCCTGGCCTTTTGCTGGCCTTTTGCTCACATGTTCTTTCCTGCGTTATC
CCCTGATTCTGTGGATAACCGTATTACCGCCTTTGAGTGAGCTGATACCGCTCGCCGCAGCCGAACGACC
GAGCGCAGCGAGTCAGTGAGCGAGGAAGCGGAAGAGCGCCTGATGCGGTATTTTCTCCTTACGCATCTGT
GCGGTATTTCACACCGCAATGGTGCACTCTCAGTACAATCTGCTCTGATGCCGCATAGTTAAGCCAGTAT
ACACTCCGCTATCGCTACGTGACTGGGTCATGGCTGCGCCCCGACACCCGCCAACACCCGCTGACGCGCC
CTGACGGGCTTGTCTGCTCCCGGCATCCGCTTACAGACAAGCTGTGACCGTCTCCGGGAGCTGCATGTGT
CAGAGGTTTTCACCGTCATCACCGAAACGCGCGAGGCAGCTGCGGTAAAACTCATCAGCGTGGTCGTGAA
GCGATTCACAGATGTCTGCCTGTTCATCCGCGTCCAGCTCGTTGAGTTTCTCCAGAAGCGTTAATGTCTG
GCTTCTGATAAAGCGGGCCATGTTAAGGGCGGTTTTTTCCTGTTTGGTCACTGATGCCTCCGTGTAAGGG
GGATTTCTGTTCATGGGGGTAATGATACCGATGAAACGAGAGAGGATGCTCACGATACGGGTTACTGATG
ATGAACATGCCCGGTTACTGGAACGTTGTGAGGGTAAACAACTGGCGGTATGGATGCGGCGGGACCAGAG
AAAAATCACTCAGGGTCAATGCCAGCGCTTCGTTAATACAGATGTAGGTGTTCCACAGGGTAGCCAGCAG
CATCCTGCGATGCAGATCCGGAACATAATGGTGCAGGGCGCTGACTTCCGCGTTTCCAGACTTTACGAAA
CACGGAAACCGAAGACCATTCATGTTGTTGCTCAGGTCGCAGACGTTTTGCAGCAGCAGTCGCTTCACGT
TCGCTCGCGTATCGGTGATTCATTCTGCTAACCAGTAAGGCAACCCCGCCAGCCTAGCCGGGTCCTCAAC
GACAGGAGCACGATCATGCGCACCCGTGGGGCCGCCATGCCGGCGATAATGGCCTGCTTCTCGCCGAAAC
GTTTGGTGGCGGGACCAGTGACGAAGGCTTGAGCGAGGGCGTGCAAGATTCCGAATACCGCAAGCGACAG
GCCGATCATCGTCGCGCTCCAGCGAAAGCGGTCCTCGCCGAAAATGACCCAGAGCGCTGCCGGCACCTGT
CCTACGAGTTGCATGATAAAGAAGACAGTCATAAGTGCGGCGACGATAGTCATGCCCCGCGCCCACCGGA
AGGAGCTGACTGGGTTGAAGGCTCTCAAGGGCATCGGTCGAGATCCCGGTGCCTAATGAGTGAGCTAACT
TACATTAATTGCGTTGCGCTCACTGCCCGCTTTCCAGTCGGGAAACCTGTCGTGCCAGCTGCATTAATGA
ATCGGCCAACGCGCGGGGAGAGGCGGTTTGCGTATTGGGCGCCAGGGTGGTTTTTCTTTTCACCAGTGAG
ACGGGCAACAGCTGATTGCCCTTCACCGCCTGGCCCTGAGAGAGTTGCAGCAAGCGGTCCACGCTGGTTT
GCCCCAGCAGGCGAAAATCCTGTTTGATGGTGGTTAACGGCGGGATATAACATGAGCTGTCTTCGGTATC
GTCGTATCCCACTACCGAGATGTCCGCACCAACGCGCAGCCCGGACTCGGTAATGGCGCGCATTGCGCCC
AGCGCCATCTGATCGTTGGCAACCAGCATCGCAGTGGGAACGATGCCCTCATTCAGCATTTGCATGGTTT
GTTGAAAACCGGACATGGCACTCCAGTCGCCTTCCCGTTCCGCTATCGGCTGAATTTGATTGCGAGTGAG
ATATTTATGCCAGCCAGCCAGACGCAGACGCGCCGAGACAGAACTTAATGGGCCCGCTAACAGCGCGATT
TGCTGGTGACCCAATGCGACCAGATGCTCCACGCCCAGTCGCGTACCGTCTTCATGGGAGAAAATAATAC
TGTTGATGGGTGTCTGGTCAGAGACATCAAGAAATAACGCCGGAACATTAGTGCAGGCAGCTTCCACAGC
AATGGCATCCTGGTCATCCAGCGGATAGTTAATGATCAGCCCACTGACGCGTTGCGCGAGAAGATTGTGC
ACCGCCGCTTTACAGGCTTCGACGCCGCTTCGTTCTACCATCGACACCACCACGCTGGCACCCAGTTGAT
CGGCGCGAGATTTAATCGCCGCGACAATTTGCGACGGCGCGTGCAGGGCCAGACTGGAGGTGGCAACGCC
AATCAGCAACGACTGTTTGCCCGCCAGTTGTTGTGCCACGCGGTTGGGAATGTAATTCAGCTCCGCCATC
GCCGCTTCCACTTTTTCCCGCGTTTTCGCAGAAACGTGGCTGGCCTGGTTCACCACGCGGGAAACGGTCT
GATAAGAGACACCGGCATACTCTGCGACATCGTATAACGTTACTGGTTTCACATTCACCACCCTGAATTG
ACTCTCTTCCGGGCGCTATCATGCCATACCGCGAAAGGTTTTGCGCCATTCGATGGTGTCCGGGATCTCG
ACGCTCTCCCTTATGCGACTCCTGCATTAGGAAGCAGCCCAGTAGTAGGTTGAGGCCGTTGAGCACCGCC
GCCGCAAGGAATGGTGCATGCAAGGAGATGGCGCCCAACAGTCCCCCGGCCACGGGGCCTGCCACCATAC
CCACGCCGAAACAAGCGCTCATGAGCCCGAAGTGGCGAGCCCGATCTTCCCCATCGGTGATGTCGGCGAT
ATAGGCGCCAGCAACCGCACCTGTGGCGCCGGTGATGCCGGCCACGATGCGTCCGGCGTAGAGGATCGAG
ATCGATCTCGATCCCGCGAAATTAATACGACTCACTATAGGGAAATTGTGAGCGGATAACAATTCCCCTC
TAGAAATAATTTTGTTTAACTTTAAGAAGGAGATATACATATGACTATGACAAGACTGAAGATTTCGAAA
ACTCTGCTGGCTGTAATGTTGACCTCTGCCGTCGCGACCGGCTCTGCCTACGCGGAAAACAACGCGCAGA
CTACCAATGAAAGCGCAGGGCAAAAAGTCGATAGCTCTATGAATAAAGTCGGTAATTTCATGGATGACAG
CGCCATCACCGCGAAAGTGAAGGCGGCCCTGGTGGATCATGACAACATCAAGAGCACCGATATCTCTGTA
AAAACCGATCAAAAAGTCGTGACCCTGAGCGGTTTCGTTGAAAGCCAGGCCCAGGCCGAAGAGGCAGTGA
AAGTGGCGAAAGGCGTTGAAGGGGTGACCTCTGTCAGCGACAAACTGCACGTTCGCGACGCTAAAGAAGG
CTCGGTGAAGGGCTACGCGGGTGACACCGCCACCACCAGTGAAATCAAAGCCAAACTGCTGGCGGACGAT
ATCGTCCCTTCCCGTCATGTGAAAGTTGAAACCACCGACGGCGTGGTTCAGCTCTCCGGTACCGTCGATT
CTCAGGCACAAAGTGACCGTGCTGAAAGTATCGCCAAAGCGGTAGATGGTGTGAAAAGCGTTAAAAATGA
TCTGAAAACTAAGATGGGTCACCACCACCACCACCACCACCACCACCACGGTAGCCTGCAAGATTCGGAA
GTCAACCAAGAAGCAAAGCCGGAAGTCAAGCCGGAAGTGAAACCGGAAACCCATATTAACCTGAAAGTTA
GTGACGGCAGCTCTGAAATTTTCTTTAAGATCAAAAAGACCACGCCGCTGCGTCGCCTGATGGAAGCGTT
TGCCAAACGTCAGGGCAAGGAAATGGATAGCCTGCGTTTCCTGTATGACGGTATTCGCATCCAGGCAGAT
CAAGCGCCGGAAGACCTGGACATGGAAGACAACGACATCATTGAAGCCCACCGTGAACAGATTGGTGGTG
GTGGTTCGAGCGGCGGGAGCGGAGGGTCTGGGTCTTATTACGATGGTGGGTCGTCTGGGGGGAGCGGCGG
TTCGGGTTCATCTGGTGACGGCGGTTCCTCGGGTGGTTCCGGGGGAGATGGTTCTTCCGGAGATGGCGGG
AGTGATGGGGACTCTGATGGTTCGGATGGTGACGGGGACAGTGATGGTGATGACGGAGGGGACGACGAGG
ATGACGGTTCAGACGATTAATGAGGCGGCTCGAGGATCCGGCTGCTAACAAAGCCCGAAAGGAAGCTGAG
TTGGCTGCTGCCACCGCTGAGCAATAACTAGCATAACCCCTTGGGGCCTCTAAACGGGTCTTGAGGGGTT
TTTTGCTGA
Features (pLannotate 1.2.2; 20 found; start..end, strand, type, name):
     33..461     +  rep_origin     f1 ori (sequence partly withheld): f1 bacteriophage origin of replication; arrow indicates direction of (+) strand synthesis
    514..571     +  promoter       AmpR promoter (fragment): bla
    580..1395    -  CDS            KanR: aminoglycoside phosphotransferase; aph(3')-Ia; confers resistance to kanamycin in bacteria or G418 (Geneticin®) in eukaryotes
   1517..2105    +  rep_origin     ori: high-copy-number ColE1/pMB1/pBR322/pUC origin of replication
   2291..2430    -  misc_feature   bom: basis of mobility region from pBR322
   2532..2723    -  CDS            rop: Rop protein, which maintains plasmids at low copy number; rop
   2740..3120    +  CDS            YPB1_ECOLX: Protein predicted: Swiss-Prot protein existence level 4. From Escherichia coli.
   3192..3483    -  CDS            TcR (fragment): tetracycline efflux protein; tet; confers resistance to tetracycline
   3498..3519    -  protein_bind   CAP binding site: CAP binding activates transcription in the presence of cAMP. E. coli catabolite activator protein
   3532..4614    -  CDS            lacI: lac repressor; lacI; The lac repressor binds to the lac operator to inhibit transcription in E. coli. This inhibition can be relieved by adding lactose or isopropyl-β-D-thiogalactopyranoside (IPTG).
   4615..4692    -  promoter       lacI promoter: lacI
   4700..4979    -  CDS            TcR (fragment): tetracycline efflux protein; tet; confers resistance to tetracycline
   5005..5023    +  promoter       T7 promoter: promoter for bacteriophage T7 RNA polymerase
   5028..5044    +  protein_bind   lac operator: The lac repressor binds to the lac operator to inhibit transcription in E. coli. This inhibition can be relieved by adding lactose or isopropyl-β-D-thiogalactopyranoside (IPTG). lac repressor encoded by lacI
   5063..5085    +  RBS            RBS: efficient ribosome binding site from bacteriophage T7 gene 10 (Olins and Rangwala, 1989)
   5093..5695    +  CDS            osmY: OSMY_ECOLI - Experimental evidence at protein level: Swiss-Prot protein existence level 1. From Escherichia coli (strain K12).
   5702..5728    +  CDS            9xHis: 9xHis affinity tag
   5738..6031    +  CDS            SMT3: SMT3_YEAST - Experimental evidence at protein level: Swiss-Prot protein existence level 1. Not known; suppressor of MIF2 mutations. From Saccharomyces cerevisiae (strain ATCC 204508 / S288c) (Baker's yeast).
   6283..6332    +  CDS            SET1 (fragment): solubility-enhancement tag derived from T7 phage gene 10B
   6340..6387    +  terminator     T7 terminator: transcription terminator for bacteriophage T7 RNA polymerase
