[The description below was written by a language model from this plasmid's Addgene catalogue record and pLannotate feature annotations shown in this document.]
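Description:
NTERY08 is a 6.4 kb bacterial expression plasmid built on the pCDB180 backbone, encoding a nanopore-addressable protein reporter for production in bacterial cells. It has a pET-like architecture: a ColE1/pMB1-type origin with the adjacent bom and rop elements, an f1 phage origin, and an aph(3')-Ia kanamycin resistance gene for selection. The catalogue lists it as high copy, although the annotated rop gene is normally associated with copy-number restraint. Short tetracycline-resistance fragments flanking the lacI region appear to be non-functional backbone remnants.

The expression cassette is driven by a T7 promoter followed by a lac operator and the phage T7 gene 10 ribosome binding site, and it ends at a T7 terminator. A lacI gene with its own promoter is carried on the plasmid, so transcription is repressed until induction with IPTG and requires a host that supplies T7 RNA polymerase. The annotated open reading frame begins with E. coli OsmY, a periplasmic protein often used as a fusion partner to promote export of recombinant proteins, followed by a 9xHis affinity tag for purification and the yeast SUMO homologue SMT3. About 250 bp between SMT3 and a short C-terminal match to a T7 gene 10B-derived solubility tag is unannotated. This region may carry the reporter-specific sequence, but the record does not describe its composition. The associated publication concerns multiplexed direct detection of barcoded protein reporters on a nanopore array, so this construct is likely one member of a set of distinguishable reporters read out by nanopore sensing rather than by fluorescence or enzymatic activity.
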