Addgene plasmid #184126: NTERY08
Purpose: Nanopore-addressable protein reporter for expression in bacterial cells.
Depositing lab: Jeff Nivala. Depositing organization: University of Washington. Publication: Multiplexed direct detection of barcoded protein reporters on a nanopore array. Cardozo N, Zhang K, Doroschak K, Nguyen A, Siddiqui Z, Bogard N, Strauss K, Ceze L, Nivala J. Nat Biotechnol. 2022 Jan;40(1):42-46. doi: 10.1038/s41587-021-01002-6. Epub 2021 Aug 12. PubMed 34385692.
Backbone
  Vector backbone: pCDB180
  Vector type: Bacterial Expression
Growth in bacteria
  Bacterial resistance: Kanamycin, 50 μg/mL
  Growth temperature: 37°C
  Growth strain: DH5alpha
  Copy number: High Copy
Gene/Insert
  Gene/Insert name: NTERY08
  Promoter: T7
  Cloning method: Gibson Cloning
  Sequencing primers: 5′ atgactatgacaagactgaagatttcgaaaactctgctggctg
Terms and licenses: Academic/Nonprofit Terms; Industry Terms: Not Available to Industry
How to cite: NTERY08 was a gift from Jeff Nivala (Addgene plasmid # 184126 ; http://n2t.net/addgene:184126 ; RRID:Addgene_184126)
